Addgene plasmid #70058: pLKO.1-shDnd1-No1
Purpose: TRC lentiviral vector for shRNA against mouse Dnd1 #1
Depositing lab: Thomas Tuschl. Depositing organization: Rockefeller University. Publication: DND1 maintains germline stem cells via recruitment of the CCR4-NOT complex to target mRNAs. Yamaji M, Jishage M, Meyer C, Suryawanshi H, Der E, Yamaji M, Garzia A, Morozov P, Manickavel S, McFarland HL, Roeder RG, Hafner M, Tuschl T. Nature. 2017 Mar 23;543(7646):568-572. doi: 10.1038/nature21690. Epub 2017 Mar 15. PubMed 28297718.
Backbone
  Vector backbone: pLKO.1-TRC cloning vector
  Backbone manufacturer: Addgene #10878
  Backbone size w/o insert (bp): 7032
  Vector type: Mammalian Expression, Lentiviral
  Selectable markers: Puromycin
Growth in bacteria
  Bacterial resistance: Ampicillin, 100 μg/mL
  Growth temperature: 37°C
  Growth strain: NEB Stable
  Copy number: Low Copy
Gene/Insert
  Gene/Insert name: Dnd1 (alt names: dead end homolog 1; RBMS4; DND microRNA-mediated repression inhibitor 1)
  gRNA/shRNA sequence: CCGGGAAGCAGGTACTATGGTTAAGCTCGAGCTTAACCATAGTACCTGCTTCTTTTTG
  Species: M. musculus (mouse)
  Entrez Gene: Dnd1 (a.k.a. RBMS4, Ter)
  Promoter: EF1alpha
  Cloning method: Restriction Enzyme; 5′ cloning site AgeI (destroyed during cloning); 3′ cloning site EcoRI (destroyed during cloning)
  Sequencing primers: 5′ LKO.1 5'
Terms and licenses: Academic/Nonprofit Terms; Industry Terms: Not Available to Industry
Depositor comments: TRC Clone ID TRCN0000217421
How to cite: pLKO.1-shDnd1-No1 was a gift from Thomas Tuschl (Addgene plasmid # 70058 ; http://n2t.net/addgene:70058 ; RRID:Addgene_70058)
