[The description below was written by a language model from this plasmid's Addgene catalogue record and pLannotate feature annotations shown in this document.]
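Description:
pLKO.1-shDnd1-No1 is a third-generation-style, self-inactivating HIV-1 lentiviral shRNA vector built on the pLKO.1-TRC cloning backbone and designed to knock down mouse Dnd1 (dead end homolog 1, also known as Ter or RBMS4). It corresponds to a clone from the TRC shRNA library. The hairpin oligonucleotide was inserted between the AgeI and EcoRI sites of the backbone, both of which were destroyed during cloning. In bacteria the plasmid is maintained through a ColE1/pUC-type origin and selected with ampicillin via the β-lactamase gene. The catalogue lists it as low copy, and an f1 origin and lac/T7/T3 backbone remnants are also annotated.

The catalogue entry names EF1alpha as the promoter, but the feature table shows no EF1alpha element. Instead, a human U6 RNA polymerase III promoter sits immediately upstream of the hairpin cloning position, which is the standard arrangement in pLKO.1, so U6 is the likely driver of the shRNA. Downstream, after the cPPT/CTS element, a human PGK promoter drives puromycin N-acetyltransferase, which allows selection of transduced mammalian cells.

The viral transfer cassette begins with an RSV promoter fused to a truncated 5' LTR, giving Tat-independent genomic RNA production in packaging cells. This is followed by the Ψ packaging signal with a gag fragment and by the RRE for Rev-dependent export. The cassette ends with a ΔU3 3' LTR that inactivates LTR promoter activity after integration, and an SV40 polyadenylation signal and SV40 origin follow it. The annotated sequence is an assembly based on partial depositor sequences. The vector is used to produce lentivirus for stable Dnd1 silencing in mouse cells, and the associated study concerns DND1 function in germline stem cells.
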