Features (pLannotate 1.2.2; 25 found; start..end, strand, type, name):
    529..1128    +  CDS            PuroR: puromycin N-acetyltransferase; pac from Streptomyces alboniger; confers resistance to puromycin
   1171..1254    +  CDS            nef (fragment): NEF_HV1Z2 - Experimental evidence at protein level: Swiss-Prot protein existence level 1. Extracellular Nef protein targets CD4(+) T-lymphocytes for apoptosis by interacting with CXCR4 surface receptors. From Human immunodeficiency virus type 1 group M subtype D (isolate Z2/CDC-Z34) (HIV-1).
   1256..1489    +  LTR            3' LTR (ΔU3): self-inactivating 3' long terminal repeat (LTR) from HIV-1
   1561..1682    +  polyA_signal   SV40 poly(A) signal: SV40 polyadenylation signal
   1722..1857    +  rep_origin     SV40 ori: SV40 origin of replication
   1878..1896    -  promoter       T7 promoter: promoter for bacteriophage T7 RNA polymerase
   1904..2059    +  CDS            lacZα (fragment): LacZα fragment of β-galactosidase; lacZ fragment
   2064..2492    +  rep_origin     f1 ori (sequence partly withheld): f1 bacteriophage origin of replication; arrow indicates direction of (+) strand synthesis
   2545..2649    +  promoter       AmpR promoter: bla
   2650..3510    +  CDS            AmpR: β-lactamase; bla; confers resistance to ampicillin, carbenicillin, and related antibiotics
   3681..4269    +  rep_origin     ori: high-copy-number ColE1/pMB1/pBR322/pUC origin of replication
   4452..4544    +  CDS            lacI (fragment): lac repressor; lacI; The lac repressor binds to the lac operator to inhibit transcription in E. coli. This inhibition can be relieved by adding lactose or isopropyl-β-D-thiogalactopyranoside (IPTG).
   4557..4578    +  protein_bind   CAP binding site: CAP binding activates transcription in the presence of cAMP. E. coli catabolite activator protein
   4593..4623    +  promoter       lac promoter: promoter for the E. coli lac operon
   4631..4647    +  protein_bind   lac operator: The lac repressor binds to the lac operator to inhibit transcription in E. coli. This inhibition can be relieved by adding lactose or isopropyl-β-D-thiogalactopyranoside (IPTG). lac repressor encoded by lacI
   4692..4710    +  promoter       T3 promoter: promoter for bacteriophage T3 RNA polymerase
   4738..4964    +  promoter       RSV promoter: Rous sarcoma virus enhancer/promoter
   4965..5145    +  LTR            5' LTR (truncated): truncated 5' long terminal repeat (LTR) from HIV-1
   5192..5317    +  misc_feature   HIV-1 Ψ: packaging signal of human immunodeficiency virus type 1
   5301..5664    +  CDS            HIV-1 gag (fragment): gag protein from human immunodeficiency virus 1; gag
   5810..6043    +  misc_feature   RRE: The Rev response element (RRE) of HIV-1 allows for Rev-dependent mRNA export from the nucleus to the cytoplasm.
   6420..6520    +  CDS            Rev (fragment): human immunodeficiency virus 1 (HIV-1) Rev protein; rev; enhances nuclear export of unspliced and incompletely spliced viral mRNAs
   6570..6810    +  promoter       U6 promoter: RNA polymerase III promoter for human U6 snRNA
   6915..7032    +  misc_feature   cPPT/CTS: central polypurine tract and central termination sequence of HIV-1
   7081..507     +  promoter       hPGK promoter (across the origin): human phosphoglycerate kinase 1 promoter
>Addgene plasmid #70058 | pLKO.1-shDnd1-No1 | addgene full sequence | sequence record 129242 | Addgene assembled sequence (based on depositor partial sequences)
TTGGGGTTGCGCCTTTTCCAAGGCAGCCCTGGGTTTGCGCAGGGACGCGGCTGCTCTGGGCGTGGTTCCG
GGAAACGCAGCGGCGCCGACCCTGGGTCTCGCACATTCTTCACGTCCGTTCGCAGCGTCACCCGGATCTT
CGCCGCTACCCTTGTGGGCCCCCCGGCGACGCTTCCTGCTCCGCCCCTAAGTCGGGAAGGTTCCTTGCGG
TTCGCGGCGTGCCGGACGTGACAAACGGAAGCCGCACGTCTCACTAGTACCCTCGCAGACGGACAGCGCC
AGGGAGCAATGGCAGCGCGCCGACCGCGATGGGCTGTGGCCAATAGCGGCTGCTCAGCAGGGCGCGCCGA
GAGCAGCGGCCGGGAAGGGGCGGTGCGGGAGGCGGGGTGTGGGGCGGTAGTGTGGGCCCTGTTCCTGCCC
GCGCGGTGTTCCGCATTCTGCAAGCCTCCGGAGCGCACGTCGGCAGTCGGCTCCCTCGTTGACCGAATCA
CCGACCTCTCTCCCCAGGGGGATCCACCGGAGCTTACCATGACCGAGTACAAGCCCACGGTGCGCCTCGC
CACCCGCGACGACGTCCCCAGGGCCGTACGCACCCTCGCCGCCGCGTTCGCCGACTACCCCGCCACGCGC
CACACCGTCGATCCGGACCGCCACATCGAGCGGGTCACCGAGCTGCAAGAACTCTTCCTCACGCGCGTCG
GGCTCGACATCGGCAAGGTGTGGGTCGCGGACGACGGCGCCGCGGTGGCGGTCTGGACCACGCCGGAGAG
CGTCGAAGCGGGGGCGGTGTTCGCCGAGATCGGCCCGCGCATGGCCGAGTTGAGCGGTTCCCGGCTGGCC
GCGCAGCAACAGATGGAAGGCCTCCTGGCGCCGCACCGGCCCAAGGAGCCCGCGTGGTTCCTGGCCACCG
TCGGCGTCTCGCCCGACCACCAGGGCAAGGGTCTGGGCAGCGCCGTCGTGCTCCCCGGAGTGGAGGCGGC
CGAGCGCGCCGGGGTGCCCGCCTTCCTGGAGACCTCCGCGCCCCGCAACCTCCCCTTCTACGAGCGGCTC
GGCTTCACCGTCACCGCCGACGTCGAGGTGCCCGAAGGACCGCGCACCTGGTGCATGACCCGCAAGCCCG
GTGCCTGACGCCCGCCCCACGACCCGCAGCGCCCGACCGAAAGGAGCGCACGACCCCATGCATCGGTACC
TTTAAGACCAATGACTTACAAGGCAGCTGTAGATCTTAGCCACTTTTTAAAAGAAAAGGGGGGACTGGAA
GGGCTAATTCACTCCCAACGAAGACAAGATCTGCTTTTTGCTTGTACTGGGTCTCTCTGGTTAGACCAGA
TCTGAGCCTGGGAGCTCTCTGGCTAACTAGGGAACCCACTGCTTAAGCCTCAATAAAGCTTGCCTTGAGT
GCTTCAAGTAGTGTGTGCCCGTCTGTTGTGTGACTCTGGTAACTAGAGATCCCTCAGACCCTTTTAGTCA
GTGTGGAAAATCTCTAGCAGTAGTAGTTCATGTCATCTTATTATTCAGTATTTATAACTTGCAAAGAAAT
GAATATCAGAGAGTGAGAGGAACTTGTTTATTGCAGCTTATAATGGTTACAAATAAAGCAATAGCATCAC
AAATTTCACAAATAAAGCATTTTTTTCACTGCATTCTAGTTGTGGTTTGTCCAAACTCATCAATGTATCT
TATCATGTCTGGCTCTAGCTATCCCGCCCCTAACTCCGCCCATCCCGCCCCTAACTCCGCCCAGTTCCGC
CCATTCTCCGCCCCATGGCTGACTAATTTTTTTTATTTATGCAGAGGCCGAGGCCGCCTCGGCCTCTGAG
CTATTCCAGAAGTAGTGAGGAGGCTTTTTTGGAGGCCTAGGGACGTACCCAATTCGCCCTATAGTGAGTC
GTATTACGCGCGCTCACTGGCCGTCGTTTTACAACGTCGTGACTGGGAAAACCCTGGCGTTACCCAACTT
AATCGCCTTGCAGCACATCCCCCTTTCGCCAGCTGGCGTAATAGCGAAGAGGCCCGCACCGATCGCCCTT
CCCAACAGTTGCGCAGCCTGAATGGCGAATGGG
[124 nt withheld, positions 2064-2187]
C
[91 nt withheld, positions 2189-2279]
A
[49 nt withheld, positions 2281-2329]
CCTTTGACGTTGGAGTCCACGTTCTTT
[37 nt withheld, positions 2357-2393]
ACCCTATCTCGGTCTATTCTTTTGATTTATAAGGGATTTTGCCGATTTCGGCCTATTGGTTAAAAAATGA
GCTGATTTAACAAAAATTTAACGCGAATTTTAACAAAATATTAACGCTTACAATTTAGGTGGCACTTTTC
GGGGAAATGTGCGCGGAACCCCTATTTGTTTATTTTTCTAAATACATTCAAATATGTATCCGCTCATGAG
ACAATAACCCTGATAAATGCTTCAATAATATTGAAAAAGGAAGAGTATGAGTATTCAACATTTCCGTGTC
GCCCTTATTCCCTTTTTTGCGGCATTTTGCCTTCCTGTTTTTGCTCACCCAGAAACGCTGGTGAAAGTAA
AAGATGCTGAAGATCAGTTGGGTGCACGAGTGGGTTACATCGAACTGGATCTCAACAGCGGTAAGATCCT
TGAGAGTTTTCGCCCCGAAGAACGTTTTCCAATGATGAGCACTTTTAAAGTTCTGCTATGTGGCGCGGTA
TTATCCCGTATTGACGCCGGGCAAGAGCAACTCGGTCGCCGCATACACTATTCTCAGAATGACTTGGTTG
AGTACTCACCAGTCACAGAAAAGCATCTTACGGATGGCATGACAGTAAGAGAATTATGCAGTGCTGCCAT
AACCATGAGTGATAACACTGCGGCCAACTTACTTCTGACAACGATCGGAGGACCGAAGGAGCTAACCGCT
TTTTTGCACAACATGGGGGATCATGTAACTCGCCTTGATCGTTGGGAACCGGAGCTGAATGAAGCCATAC
CAAACGACGAGCGTGACACCACGATGCCTGTAGCAATGGCAACAACGTTGCGCAAACTATTAACTGGCGA
ACTACTTACTCTAGCTTCCCGGCAACAATTAATAGACTGGATGGAGGCGGATAAAGTTGCAGGACCACTT
CTGCGCTCGGCCCTTCCGGCTGGCTGGTTTATTGCTGATAAATCTGGAGCCGGTGAGCGTGGGTCTCGCG
GTATCATTGCAGCACTGGGGCCAGATGGTAAGCCCTCCCGTATCGTAGTTATCTACACGACGGGGAGTCA
GGCAACTATGGATGAACGAAATAGACAGATCGCTGAGATAGGTGCCTCACTGATTAAGCATTGGTAACTG
TCAGACCAAGTTTACTCATATATACTTTAGATTGATTTAAAACTTCATTTTTAATTTAAAAGGATCTAGG
TGAAGATCCTTTTTGATAATCTCATGACCAAAATCCCTTAACGTGAGTTTTCGTTCCACTGAGCGTCAGA
CCCCGTAGAAAAGATCAAAGGATCTTCTTGAGATCCTTTTTTTCTGCGCGTAATCTGCTGCTTGCAAACA
AAAAAACCACCGCTACCAGCGGTGGTTTGTTTGCCGGATCAAGAGCTACCAACTCTTTTTCCGAAGGTAA
CTGGCTTCAGCAGAGCGCAGATACCAAATACTGTTCTTCTAGTGTAGCCGTAGTTAGGCCACCACTTCAA
GAACTCTGTAGCACCGCCTACATACCTCGCTCTGCTAATCCTGTTACCAGTGGCTGCTGCCAGTGGCGAT
AAGTCGTGTCTTACCGGGTTGGACTCAAGACGATAGTTACCGGATAAGGCGCAGCGGTCGGGCTGAACGG
GGGGTTCGTGCACACAGCCCAGCTTGGAGCGAACGACCTACACCGAACTGAGATACCTACAGCGTGAGCT
ATGAGAAAGCGCCACGCTTCCCGAAGGGAGAAAGGCGGACAGGTATCCGGTAAGCGGCAGGGTCGGAACA
GGAGAGCGCACGAGGGAGCTTCCAGGGGGAAACGCCTGGTATCTTTATAGTCCTGTCGGGTTTCGCCACC
TCTGACTTGAGCGTCGATTTTTGTGATGCTCGTCAGGGGGGCGGAGCCTATGGAAAAACGCCAGCAACGC
GGCCTTTTTACGGTTCCTGGCCTTTTGCTGGCCTTTTGCTCACATGTTCTTTCCTGCGTTATCCCCTGAT
TCTGTGGATAACCGTATTACCGCCTTTGAGTGAGCTGATACCGCTCGCCGCAGCCGAACGACCGAGCGCA
GCGAGTCAGTGAGCGAGGAAGCGGAAGAGCGCCCAATACGCAAACCGCCTCTCCCCGCGCGTTGGCCGAT
TCATTAATGCAGCTGGCACGACAGGTTTCCCGACTGGAAAGCGGGCAGTGAGCGCAACGCAATTAATGTG
AGTTAGCTCACTCATTAGGCACCCCAGGCTTTACACTTTATGCTTCCGGCTCGTATGTTGTGTGGAATTG
TGAGCGGATAACAATTTCACACAGGAAACAGCTATGACCATGATTACGCCAAGCGCGCAATTAACCCTCA
CTAAAGGGAACAAAAGCTGGAGCTGCAAGCTTAATGTAGTCTTATGCAATACTCTTGTAGTCTTGCAACA
TGGTAACGATGAGTTAGCAACATGCCTTACAAGGAGAGAAAAAGCACCGTGCATGCCGATTGGTGGAAGT
AAGGTGGTACGATCGTGCCTTATTAGGAAGGCAACAGACGGGTCTGACATGGATTGGACGAACCACTGAA
TTGCCGCATTGCAGAGATATTGTATTTAAGTGCCTAGCTCGATACATAAACGGGTCTCTCTGGTTAGACC
AGATCTGAGCCTGGGAGCTCTCTGGCTAACTAGGGAACCCACTGCTTAAGCCTCAATAAAGCTTGCCTTG
AGTGCTTCAAGTAGTGTGTGCCCGTCTGTTGTGTGACTCTGGTAACTAGAGATCCCTCAGACCCTTTTAG
TCAGTGTGGAAAATCTCTAGCAGTGGCGCCCGAACAGGGACTTGAAAGCGAAAGGGAAACCAGAGGAGCT
CTCTCGACGCAGGACTCGGCTTGCTGAAGCGCGCACGGCAAGAGGCGAGGGGCGGCGACTGGTGAGTACG
CCAAAAATTTTGACTAGCGGAGGCTAGAAGGAGAGAGATGGGTGCGAGAGCGTCAGTATTAAGCGGGGGA
GAATTAGATCGCGATGGGAAAAAATTCGGTTAAGGCCAGGGGGAAAGAAAAAATATAAATTAAAACATAT
AGTATGGGCAAGCAGGGAGCTAGAACGATTCGCAGTTAATCCTGGCCTGTTAGAAACATCAGAAGGCTGT
AGACAAATACTGGGACAGCTACAACCATCCCTTCAGACAGGATCAGAAGAACTTAGATCATTATATAATA
CAGTAGCAACCCTCTATTGTGTGCATCAAAGGATAGAGATAAAAGACACCAAGGAAGCTTTAGACAAGAT
AGAGGAAGAGCAAAACAAAAGTAAGACCACCGCACAGCAAGCGGCCGCTGATCTTCAGACCTGGAGGAGG
AGATATGAGGGACAATTGGAGAAGTGAATTATATAAATATAAAGTAGTAAAAATTGAACCATTAGGAGTA
GCACCCACCAAGGCAAAGAGAAGAGTGGTGCAGAGAGAAAAAAGAGCAGTGGGAATAGGAGCTTTGTTCC
TTGGGTTCTTGGGAGCAGCAGGAAGCACTATGGGCGCAGCGTCAATGACGCTGACGGTACAGGCCAGACA
ATTATTGTCTGGTATAGTGCAGCAGCAGAACAATTTGCTGAGGGCTATTGAGGCGCAACAGCATCTGTTG
CAACTCACAGTCTGGGGCATCAAGCAGCTCCAGGCAAGAATCCTGGCTGTGGAAAGATACCTAAAGGATC
AACAGCTCCTGGGGATTTGGGGTTGCTCTGGAAAACTCATTTGCACCACTGCTGTGCCTTGGAATGCTAG
TTGGAGTAATAAATCTCTGGAACAGATTTGGAATCACACGACCTGGATGGAGTGGGACAGAGAAATTAAC
AATTACACAAGCTTAATACACTCCTTAATTGAAGAATCGCAAAACCAGCAAGAAAAGAATGAACAAGAAT
TATTGGAATTAGATAAATGGGCAAGTTTGTGGAATTGGTTTAACATAACAAATTGGCTGTGGTATATAAA
ATTATTCATAATGATAGTAGGAGGCTTGGTAGGTTTAAGAATAGTTTTTGCTGTACTTTCTATAGTGAAT
AGAGTTAGGCAGGGATATTCACCATTATCGTTTCAGACCCACCTCCCAACCCCGAGGGGACCCGACAGGC
CCGAAGGAATAGAAGAAGAAGGTGGAGAGAGAGACAGAGACAGATCCATTCGATTAGTGAACGGATCTCG
ACGGTATCGATCACGAGACTAGCCTCGAGCGGCCGCCCCCTTCACCGAGGGCCTATTTCCCATGATTCCT
TCATATTTGCATATACGATACAAGGCTGTTAGAGAGATAATTGGAATTAATTTGACTGTAAACACAAAGA
TATTAGTACAAAATACGTGACGTAGAAAGTAATAATTTCTTGGGTAGTTTGCAGTTTTAAAATTATGTTT
TAAAATGGACTATCATATGCTTACCGTAACTTGAAAGTATTTCGATTTCTTGGCTTTATATATCTTGTGG
AAAGGACGAAACACCGGGAAGCAGGTACTATGGTTAAGCTCGAGCTTAACCATAGTACCTGCTTCTTTTT
GAATTCTCGACCTCGAGACAAATGGCAGTATTCATCCACAATTTTAAAAGAAAAGGGGGGATTGGGGGGT
ACAGTGCAGGGGAAAGAATAGTAGACATAATAGCAACAGACATACAAACTAAAGAATTACAAAAACAAAT
TACAAAAATTCAAAATTTTCGGGTTTATTACAGGGACAGCAGAGATCCACTTTGGCCGCGGCTCGAGGGG
G
