>Addgene plasmid #70058 | pLKO.1-shDnd1-No1 | addgene partial sequence | sequence record 129239 | hU6-F 5'-GAGGGCCTATTTCCCATGATT-3'
AGGCTGTTAGAGAGATAATTGGAATTAATTTGACTGTAAACACAAAGATATTAGTACAAAATACGTGACG
TAGAAAGTAATAATTTCTTGGGTAGTTTGCAGTTTTAAAATTATGTTTTAAAATGGACTATCATATGCTT
ACCGTAACTTGAAAGTATTTCGATTTCTTGGCTTTATATATCTTGTGGAAAGGACGAAACACCGGGAAGC
AGGTACT
