>Addgene plasmid #70058 | pLKO.1-shDnd1-No1 | addgene partial sequence | sequence record 129240 | pLJM1-3 5'-GACGTGAAGAATGTGCGAGA-3'
GGACCGCCCAGAGCAGCCGCGTCCCTGCGCAAACCCAGGGCTGCCTTGGAAAAGGCGCAACCCCAACCCC
CTCGAGCCGCGGCCAAAGTGGATCTCTGCTGTCCCTGTAATAAACCCGAAAATTTTGAATTTTTGTAATT
TGTTTTTGTAATTCTTTAGTTTGTATGTCTGTTGCTATTATGTCTACTATTCTTTCCCCTGCACTGTACC
CCCCAATCCCCCCTTTTCTTTTAAAATTGTGGATGAATACTGCCATTTGTCTCGAGGTCGAGAATTCAAA
AAGAAGCAGGTACTATGGTTAAGCTCGAGCTTAACCATAGTAC
